Addgene plasmid #89122: VP-ARF
Purpose: mammalian expression of p14-hARF linked to VP16 activation domain
Depositing lab: Elizabeth Wilson. Publication: Post-translational Down-regulation of Melanoma Antigen-A11 (MAGE-A11) by Human p14-ARF Tumor Suppressor. Minges JT, Grossman G, Zhang P, Kafri T, Wilson EM. J Biol Chem. 2015 Oct 9;290(41):25174-87. doi: 10.1074/jbc.M115.663641. Epub 2015 Sep 1. PubMed 26330556.
Backbone
  Vector backbone: pVP16-CT
  Vector type: Mammalian Expression
Growth in bacteria
  Bacterial resistance: Ampicillin, 100 μg/mL
  Growth temperature: 37°C
  Growth strain: DH5alpha
  Copy number: Low Copy
Gene/Insert
  Gene/Insert name: p14-hARF (alt name: human ARF)
  Species: H. sapiens (human)
  Insert size (bp): 546
  Entrez Gene: CDKN2A (a.k.a. ARF, CAI2, CDK4I, CDKN2, CMM2, INK4, INK4A, MLM, MTS-1, MTS1, P14, P14ARF, P16, P16-INK4A, P16INK4, P16INK4A, P19, P19ARF, TP16)
  Tag / fusion protein: VP16 (N terminal on backbone)
  Cloning method: Restriction Enzyme; 5′ cloning site EcoRI (not destroyed); 3′ cloning site BamHI (not destroyed)
Terms and licenses: Academic/Nonprofit Terms; Industry Terms: Not Available to Industry
How to cite: VP-ARF was a gift from Elizabeth Wilson (Addgene plasmid # 89122 ; http://n2t.net/addgene:89122 ; RRID:Addgene_89122)
