[The description below was written by a language model from this plasmid's Addgene catalogue record and pLannotate feature annotations shown in this document.]
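Description:
VP-ARF is a mammalian expression plasmid built on the pVP16-CT backbone that produces the human p14-ARF tumor suppressor fused to the transcriptional activation domain of herpes simplex virus VP16. The ARF coding sequence, one of the products of the CDKN2A locus, was inserted as a roughly 546 bp fragment between EcoRI and BamHI sites, both of which are retained. This places it immediately downstream of, and in frame with, the VP16 activation domain, so that VP16 sits at the N terminus of the fusion. In the annotated 3.8 kb sequence, the fusion is driven by the SV40 enhancer/early promoter. It is followed by a short remnant of SV40 large T antigen sequence and the SV40 polyadenylation signal, which provides transcript 3′ end processing in mammalian cells. SP6 and T7 phage promoters flank the expression cassette in convergent orientation, with SP6 reading in the sense direction.

For propagation in E. coli the plasmid carries a ColE1/pMB1-type origin and a β-lactamase gene with its own promoter, which confers ampicillin resistance. Only small fragments of rop, bom and lacI are detected, and these appear to be non-functional backbone remnants. The catalogue lists the plasmid as low copy, although the origin annotation describes a high-copy type, so the two sources differ on this point. No mammalian selection marker is annotated, which is consistent with transient transfection. VP16 fusions of this kind typically serve as the "prey" partner in mammalian two-hybrid assays, where interaction with a DNA-binding-domain fusion activates a reporter gene. The record states only mammalian expression of VP16-linked ARF, deposited in connection with work on ARF-mediated down-regulation of MAGE-A11.
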