Features (pLannotate 1.2.2; 13 found; start..end, strand, type, name):
     95..130     +  CDS            rop (fragment): Rop protein, which maintains plasmids at low copy number; rop
    232..283     +  misc_feature   bom (fragment): basis of mobility region from pBR322
    346..364     +  promoter       SP6 promoter: promoter for bacteriophage SP6 RNA polymerase
    379..684     +  promoter       SV40 promoter: SV40 enhancer and early promoter
    735..968     +  CDS            VP16 AD: transcriptional activation domain of herpes simplex virus protein VP16 (Triezenberg et al., 1988; Cousens et al., 1989); UL48
    975..1367    +  CDS            CDKN2A: ARF_HUMAN - Also known as CDKN2 From Homo sapiens (Human).
   1554..1639    +  CDS            large T antigen (fragment): large T antigen from SV40 (simian virus 40)
   1662..1796    +  polyA_signal   SV40 poly(A) signal: SV40 polyadenylation signal
   1807..1825    -  promoter       T7 promoter: promoter for bacteriophage T7 RNA polymerase
   1847..1900    -  CDS            lacI (fragment): lac repressor; lacI; The lac repressor binds to the lac operator to inhibit transcription in E. coli. This inhibition can be relieved by adding lactose or isopropyl-β-D-thiogalactopyranoside (IPTG).
   2083..2671    -  rep_origin     ori: high-copy-number ColE1/pMB1/pBR322/pUC origin of replication
   2842..3702    -  CDS            AmpR: β-lactamase; bla; confers resistance to ampicillin, carbenicillin, and related antibiotics
   3703..3807    -  promoter       AmpR promoter: bla
>Addgene plasmid #89122 | VP-ARF | addgene full sequence | sequence record 175731 | Addgene NGS Result
CACATTTCCCCGAAAAGTGCCACCTGACGTCTAAGAAACCATTATTATCATGACATTAACCTATAAAAAT
AGGCGTATCACGAGGCCCTTTCGTCTCGCGCGTTTCGGTGATGACGGTGAAAACCTCTGACACATGCAGC
TCCCGGAGACGGTCACAGCTTGTCTGTAAGCGGATGCCGGGAGCAGACAAGCCCGTCAGGGCGCGTCAGC
GGGTGTTGGCGGGTGTCGGGGCTGGCTTAACTATGCGGCATCAGAGCAGATTGTACTGAGAGTGCACCAT
ATGGACATATTGTCGTTAGAACGCGGCTACAATTAATACATAACCTTATGTATCATACACATACGATTTA
GGTGACACTATAGAACTCGATGTGGAATGTGTGTCAGTTAGGGTGTGGAAAGTCCCCAGGCTCCCCAGCA
GGCAGAAGTATGCAAAGCATGCATCTCAATTAGTCAGCAAGGAAAGTCCCCAGGCTCCCCAGCAGGCAGA
AGTATGCAAAGCATGCATCTCAATTAGTCAGCAACCATAGTCCCGCCCCTAACTCCGCCCATCCCGCCCC
TAACTCCGCCCAGTTCCGCCCATTCTCCGCCCCATGGCTGACTAATTTTTTTTATTTATGCAGAGGCCGA
GGCCGCCTCGGCCTCTGAGCTATTCCAGAAGTAGTGAAGAGGCTTTTTTGGAGGAGATCTAAGCTAGCGC
CGCCACCATGGGCCCTAAAAAGAAGCGTAAAGTCGCCCCCCCGACCGATGTCAGCCTGGGGGACGAGCTC
CACTTAGACGGCGAGGACGTGGCGATGGCGCATGCCGACGCGCTAGACGATTTCGATCTGGACATGTTGG
GGGACGGGGATTCCCCGGGTCCGGGATTTACCCCCCACGACTCCGCCCCCTACGGCGCTCTGGATATGGC
CGACTTCGAGTTTGAGCAGATGTTTACCGATGCCCTTGGAATTGACGAGTACGGTGGGGAATTCGTGCGC
AGGTTCTTGGTGACCCTCCGGATTCGGCGCGCGTGCGGCCCGCCGCGAGTGAGGGTTTTCGTGGTTCACA
TCCCGCGGCTCACGGGGGAGTGGGCAGCGCCAGGGGCGCCCGCCGCTGTGGCCCTCGTGCTGATGCTACT
GAGGAGCCAGCGTCTAGGGCAGCAGCCGCTTCCTAGAAGACCAGGTCATGATGATGGGCAGCGCCCGAGT
GGCGGAGCTGCTGCTGCTCCACGGCGCGGAGCCCAACTGCGCCGACCCCGCCACTCTCACCCGACCCGTG
CACGACGCTGCCCGGGAGGGCTTCCTGGACACGCTGGTGGTGCTGCACCGGGCCGGGGCGCGGCTGGACG
TGCGCGATGCCTGGGGCCGTCTGCCCGTGGACCTGGCTGAGGAGCTGGGCCATCGCGATGTCGCACGGTA
CCTGCGCGCGGCTGCGGGGGGCACCAGAGGCAGTAACCATGCCCGCATAGATGCCGCGGAAGGTCCCTCA
GACATCCCCGATTGAAAGAACCAGAGAGGCTCTGAGAAACCTCGGGATCCGTCGACGCGTCTGCAGAAGC
TTCTAGATAAGTAATGATCATAATCAGCCATATCACATCTGTAGAGGTTTTACTTGCTTTAAAAAACCTC
CCACACCTCCCCCTGAACCTGAAACATAAAATGAATGCAATTGTTGTTGTTAACTTGTTTATTGCAGCTT
ATAATGGTTACAAATAAAGCAATAGCATCACAAATTTCACAAATAAAGCATTTTTTTCACTGCATTCTAG
TTGTGGTTTGTCCAAACTCATCAATGTATCTTATCATGTCTGGATCTGCCGGTCTCCCTATAGTGAGTCG
TATTAATTTCGATAAGCCAGGTTAACCTGCATTAATGAATCGGCCAACGCGCGGGGAGAGGCGGTTTGCG
TATTGGGCGCTCTTCCGCTTCCTCGCTCACTGACTCGCTGCGCTCGGTCGTTCGGCTGCGGCGAGCGGTA
TCAGCTCACTCAAAGGCGGTAATACGGTTATCCACAGAATCAGGGGATAACGCAGGAAAGAACATGTGAG
CAAAAGGCCAGCAAAAGGCCAGGAACCGTAAAAAGGCCGCGTTGCTGGCGTTTTTCCATAGGCTCCGCCC
CCCTGACGAGCATCACAAAAATCGACGCTCAAGTCAGAGGTGGCGAAACCCGACAGGACTATAAAGATAC
CAGGCGTTTCCCCCTGGAAGCTCCCTCGTGCGCTCTCCTGTTCCGACCCTGCCGCTTACCGGATACCTGT
CCGCCTTTCTCCCTTCGGGAAGCGTGGCGCTTTCTCATAGCTCACGCTGTAGGTATCTCAGTTCGGTGTA
GGTCGTTCGCTCCAAGCTGGGCTGTGTGCACGAACCCCCCGTTCAGCCCGACCGCTGCGCCTTATCCGGT
AACTATCGTCTTGAGTCCAACCCGGTAAGACACGACTTATCGCCACTGGCAGCAGCCACTGGTAACAGGA
TTAGCAGAGCGAGGTATGTAGGCGGTGCTACAGAGTTCTTGAAGTGGTGGCCTAACTACGGCTACACTAG
AAGAACAGTATTTGGTATCTGCGCTCTGCTGAAGCCAGTTACCTTCGGAAAAAGAGTTGGTAGCTCTTGA
TCCGGCAAACAAACCACCGCTGGTAGCGGTGGTTTTTTTGTTTGCAAGCAGCAGATTACGCGCAGAAAAA
AAGGATCTCAAGAAGATCCTTTGATCTTTTCTACGGGGTCTGACGCTCAGTGGAACGAAAACTCACGTTA
AGGGATTTTGGTCATGAGATTATCAAAAAGGATCTTCACCTAGATCCTTTTAAATTAAAAATGAAGTTTT
AAATCAATCTAAAGTATATATGAGTAAACTTGGTCTGACAGTTACCAATGCTTAATCAGTGAGGCACCTA
TCTCAGCGATCTGTCTATTTCGTTCATCCATAGTTGCCTGACTCCCCGTCGTGTAGATAACTACGATACG
GGAGGGCTTACCATCTGGCCCCAGTGCTGCAATGATACCGCGAGACCCACGCTCACCGGCTCCAGATTTA
TCAGCAATAAACCAGCCAGCCGGAAGGGCCGAGCGCAGAAGTGGTCCTGCAACTTTATCCGCCTCCATCC
AGTCTATTAATTGTTGCCGGGAAGCTAGAGTAAGTAGTTCGCCAGTTAATAGTTTGCGCAACGTTGTTGC
CATTGCTACAGGCATCGTGGTGTCACGCTCGTCGTTTGGTATGGCTTCATTCAGCTCCGGTTCCCAACGA
TCAAGGCGAGTTACATGATCCCCCATGTTGTGCAAAAAAGCGGTTAGCTCCTTCGGTCCTCCGATCGTTG
TCAGAAGTAAGTTGGCCGCAGTGTTATCACTCATGGTTATGGCAGCACTGCATAATTCTCTTACTGTCAT
GCCATCCGTAAGATGCTTTTCTGTGACTGGTGAGTACTCAACCAAGTCATTCTGAGAATAGTGTATGCGG
CGACCGAGTTGCTCTTGCCCGGCGTCAATACGGGATAATACCGCGCCACATAGCAGAACTTTAAAAGTGC
TCATCATTGGAAAACGTTCTTCGGGGCGAAAACTCTCAAGGATCTTACCGCTGTTGAGATCCAGTTCGAT
GTAACCCACTCGTGCACCCAACTGATCTTCAGCATCTTTTACTTTCACCAGCGTTTCTGGGTGAGCAAAA
ACAGGAAGGCAAAATGCCGCAAAAAAGGGAATAAGGGCGACACGGAAATGTTGAATACTCATACTCTTCC
TTTTTCAATATTATTGAAGCATTTATCAGGGTTATTGTCTCATGAGCGGATACATATTTGAATGTATTTA
GAAAAATAAACAAATAGGGGTTCCGCG
